Addgene plasmid #109606: actc1b-mKate2-rab1ab
Purpose: Muscle specific zebrafish expression of mKate2 fused to rab1ab
Depositing lab: Rob Parton. Depositing organization: University of Queensland, Institute for Molecular Bioscience. Publication: In vivo cell biological screening identifies an endocytic capture mechanism for T-tubule formation. Hall TE, Martel N, Ariotti N, Xiong Z, Lo HP, Ferguson C, Rae J, Lim YW, Parton RG. Nat Commun. 2020 Jul 24;11(1):3711. doi: 10.1038/s41467-020-17486-w. PubMed 32709891.
Backbone
  Vector backbone: pDONR p2R-p3
  Vector type: Zebrafish plasmids
Growth in bacteria
  Bacterial resistance: Ampicillin, 100 μg/mL
  Growth temperature: 37°C
  Growth strain: DH5alpha
  Copy number: High Copy
Gene/Insert
  Gene/Insert name: rab1ab
  Species: D. rerio (zebrafish)
  Entrez Gene: rab1ab (a.k.a. RAB1B, RAS, fb53a02, oncogene, rab1a, si:zc101n13.3, wu:fb53a02)
  Tag / fusion protein: mKate2 (N terminal on insert)
  Cloning method: Gateway Cloning
Terms and licenses: Academic/Nonprofit Terms; Industry Terms: Not Available to Industry
How to cite: actc1b-mKate2-rab1ab was a gift from Rob Parton (Addgene plasmid # 109606 ; http://n2t.net/addgene:109606 ; RRID:Addgene_109606)
