[The description below was written by a language model from this plasmid's Addgene catalogue record and pLannotate feature annotations shown in this document.]
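Description:
actc1b-mKate2-rab1ab is a zebrafish expression plasmid assembled by multisite Gateway cloning, designed to express a red fluorescent fusion of the small GTPase Rab1ab specifically in muscle. It is maintained in E. coli as a high-copy plasmid through a ColE1/pUC-type origin and selected with ampicillin via the β-lactamase gene. The catalogue lists pDONR P2R-P3 as the backbone, which is the donor vector for a 3' entry element. The sequenced construct, however, carries attB4, attB1, attB2 and attB3 sites together with pBluescript-derived remnants (T3 promoter, lac promoter/operator, MCS fragment, partial M13 origin). This is the layout expected of a finished recombined expression clone rather than a donor plasmid.

The roughly 4 kb between attB4 and attB1 has no meaningful annotation, apart from a short, probably spurious, copia promoter match. From the plasmid name and stated purpose, this position presumably holds the actc1b (muscle actin) promoter, though the feature table does not confirm it. The mKate2 coding sequence, a rapidly maturing monomeric red fluorescent protein, lies between attB1 and attB2. It is followed, between attB2 and attB3, by the zebrafish rab1ab open reading frame, which the annotation tool identified by homology to mammalian RAB1A. This places mKate2 at the N terminus, bridged to rab1ab by the attB2 site, and an SV40 polyadenylation signal lies downstream. A fragment matching medaka tyrosinase flanks the cassette; the record does not explain its role. The depositor and sequencing-derived records have the same feature order and differ only slightly in length.

Rab1 proteins regulate vesicle transport from the endoplasmic reticulum. The construct was deposited with an in vivo cell biological screen of T-tubule formation, consistent with use for imaging Rab1ab-positive compartments in live zebrafish muscle fibres.
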