Features (pLannotate 1.2.2; 21 found; start..end, strand, type, name):
      7..228     -  rep_origin     M13 ori (fragment) (sequence partly withheld): M13 bacteriophage origin of replication; arrow indicates direction of (+) strand synthesis
    228..515     +  CDS            tyr (fragment) (sequence partly withheld): TYRO_ORYLA - Also known as tyro. Experimental evidence at transcript level: Swiss-Prot protein existence level 2. This is a copper-containing oxidase that functions in the formation of pigments such as melanins and other polyphenolic compounds. From Oryzias latipes (Japanese rice fish) (Japanese killifish).
   1097..1117    +  protein_bind   attB4: mutant version of attB; core recombination site for the Gateway® BP reaction BP Clonase™
   2025..2041    -  promoter       copia promoter (fragment): strong promoter from the Drosophila transposable element copia (Sinclair et al., 1986)
   5093..5113    +  protein_bind   attB1: mutant version of attB; core recombination site for the Gateway® BP reaction BP Clonase™
   5123..5818    +  CDS            mKate2: mKate2 is a basic (constitutively fluorescent) red fluorescent protein published in 2009, derived from Entacmaea quadricolor. It is reported to be a rapidly-maturing monomer with moderate acid sensitivity.
   5823..5843    -  protein_bind   attB2: mutant version of attB; core recombination site for the Gateway® BP reaction BP Clonase™
   5846..6445    +  CDS            RAB1A: RAB1A_CANLF - Also known as RAB1. Experimental evidence at protein level: Swiss-Prot protein existence level 1. The small GTPases Rab are key regulators of intracellular membrane trafficking, from the formation of transport vesicles to their fusion with membranes (PubMed:1429835). Rabs cycle between an inactive GDP-bound form and an active GTP-bound form that is able to recruit to membranes different sets of downstream effectors directly responsible for vesicle formation, movement, tethering and fusion (PubMed:1429835). RAB1A regulates vesicular protein transport from the endoplasmic reticulum
   6449..6469    -  protein_bind   attB3: mutant version of attB; core recombination site for the Gateway® BP reaction BP Clonase™
   6473..6493    +  CDS            lacZα (fragment): LacZα fragment of β-galactosidase; lacZ fragment
   6509..6643    -  polyA_signal   SV40 poly(A) signal: SV40 polyadenylation signal
   6666..6749    -  CDS            large T antigen (fragment): large T antigen from SV40 (simian virus 40)
   7315..7355    -  misc_feature   MCS (fragment): pBluescript multiple cloning site
   7368..7386    -  promoter       T3 promoter: promoter for bacteriophage T3 RNA polymerase
   7431..7447    -  protein_bind   lac operator: The lac repressor binds to the lac operator to inhibit transcription in E. coli. This inhibition can be relieved by adding lactose or isopropyl-β-D-thiogalactopyranoside (IPTG). lac repressor encoded by lacI
   7455..7485    -  promoter       lac promoter: promoter for the E. coli lac operon
   7500..7521    -  protein_bind   CAP binding site: CAP binding activates transcription in the presence of cAMP. E. coli catabolite activator protein
   7534..7626    -  CDS            lacI (fragment): lac repressor; lacI; The lac repressor binds to the lac operator to inhibit transcription in E. coli. This inhibition can be relieved by adding lactose or isopropyl-β-D-thiogalactopyranoside (IPTG).
   7809..8397    -  rep_origin     ori: high-copy-number ColE1/pMB1/pBR322/pUC origin of replication
   8568..9428    -  CDS            AmpR: β-lactamase; bla; confers resistance to ampicillin, carbenicillin, and related antibiotics
   9429..9533    -  promoter       AmpR promoter: bla
>Addgene plasmid #109606 | actc1b-mKate2-rab1ab | depositor full sequence | sequence record 206543 | Full Sequence
CCACCTAAATTGTAAGCGTTAATATTTTGTTAAAATTCGCGTTAAATTTTTGTTAAATCAGCTCATTTTT
TAACCAATAGGCCGAAATCGGCAAAATCCCTTATAAATCAAAAGAATAGACCGAGATAGGGT
[37 nt withheld, positions 133-169]
AAAGAACGTGGACTCCAACGTCAAAGG
[32 nt withheld, positions 197-228]
GCTGGCTAAGAACTCATCAGCCTCCCCGGTCCATCTACCCACGTACCAATGCACCAATTGGCCACAATGA
CGGCTACTACATGGTGCCATTCCTTCCTCTTTATAGGAATGGAGACTACCTCCTGTCCAACAAGGCTCTT
GGATACGAGTACGCCTACCTGTTGGACCCAGGTCATTGCACAACACCAGAAATGCCCTCTGATCTGCAAA
AGACGTGAATATCTGTTCAGACACCCATATCCACTCTGTTCCACACAGGTCAGAGGTTTGTCCAGGAGTT
CTTGACAGAGGTGTAAAAAGTACTCAAAAATTTTACTCAAGTGAAAGTACAAGTACTTAGGGAAAATTTT
ACTCAATTAAAAGTAAAAGTATCTGGCTAGAATCTTACTTGAGTAAAAGTAAAAAAGTACTCCATTAAAA
TTGTACTTGAGTATTAAGGAAGTAAAAGTAAAAGCAAGAAAGAAAACTAGAGATTCTTGTTTAAGCTTTT
AATCTCAAAAAACATTAAATGAAATGCATACAAGGTTTTATCCTGCTTTAGAACTGTTTGTATTTAATTA
TCAAACTATAAGACAGACAATCTAATGCCAGTACACGCTACTCAAAGTTGTAAAACCTCAGATTTAACTT
CAGTAGAAGCTGATTCTCAAAATTGTTAGTGTCAAGCCTAGCTCTTTTGGGGCTGAAAAGCAATCCTGCA
GTGCTGAAAAGCCTCTCACAGGCAGCCGATGCGGGAAGAGGTGTATTAGTCTTGATAGAGAGGCTGCAAA
TAGCAGGAAACGTGAGCAGAGACTCCCTGGTGTCTGAAACACAGGCCAGATGGGCCCTCGAGCAGGAAAC
AGCTATGACCATGATTACGCCAAGCTATCAACTTTGTATAGAAAAGTTGGCACGCGCAGATTCCGTGTGG
GCCTGGTAATATCTTACCATTTTAAGCTATTTTAAGATTAGGGAAAAAAATTAAATAAAACTACTTTAAA
ATTACTTTCCTTAAAAAGCAACATATTTATTTAGTTTTTGTTTAACTGGCTCAAGATTGTAATATTTTAC
TTTTACATGTTTTTTTTAAGTACCTAAATGTGTTCAAAAGTAAAGTATGTTATTGTTTTTTTTTTTTTAA
TGTTAGCTAAGCTTTAAATTGTAATATATTACTTTTAAAAGTGACTTTTTAAAAATGTAAATAAAAAAGT
AACTATAAATGTGTAATGCATGTTATTTCTGTGGGTTTTTTAATTTTCATCTCAACTGGGCTTACAATTT
TAACATAATAAAAATCAAATCAAATCAAATCAGGCCCTTATTTGTCACATACACTCTTGTATACTGAAAT
AAACTAAATGTTGAGAAAAATTTAAATACACCAAAATAACGCATACCTTTTTTGTAATTACCTAAGTAAA
ACATTTAGTTCCTTTTTTAAGTGACTCAAGATTGTAATCTATTAATTGTAAAAGATAAAACTAGTGATCA
ATCTGACGTGCTTCTATGCAGCCTGTGAGATTAATTGTGATGTTTAATTATTAAACAATTTAAATGGATC
AAACATTTCACATGTGCTTATTGTGTCCAACAAAACCAGCAGAAGCACTTAAAAATATTGCATGACAACA
TGAGTTTTTAATGTAAATTATATATACTTCCTAAACGAAGTTAATCATATTTTCTAAAATAATAATGTCA
TTGAAATATTTAAATAAATGATAANCTTTAGTTGATTCAACATAAAATTGAAAGCAATAAGGACTTTTTT
TTTTTTACAGCGGTGAAGCAAAAGCNTGNAAATAATCATATAAATATAATAAATAAATAAATAAAATAAT
GGTTCTTGGTGCAAATATGAACACTTTAAATAAATATAGAATAAATATGATCAATAAGTCATAACGACGT
GTTTTATGTTGATTATAATTTAAACATGTTTCTAACGCAAGTTTTAAAAACTGTTTTAAAGTATTATTTT
AAGTTATAAGATCAATTTGACTCAACATTTTGTAGTGAAAATATGTTGTGTAAAATTAATATAATATACA
CTATAAAAATGCAAGGTTCCACACAATTCATTCATGTTGTCCCAACACAAATCGATTAAGTTAACAAATA
TATGTGGATTGAACATAAAAAATTAAGTTGTCCCAATGAAATCTCAAGAATTGTGTTGTTTCAGCTCATT
TTAAATAAGTAGTTTTAACAAGTAAAAAATAACATATTTTTGAGTGTGTATATATATATATTTATATATT
ACAAAATATAATAATATAAAATGTAAAAGATATAAACCATGCTACATATATTTAAGAGCTATTTTGCACA
TTACTTTTTTGCAAGCCATTTGAGTGTTTTTTTACAAATATATATTAGCTAAATATACAATATCTTAAAT
ATACAATTAATCAGACATGCAAAAAATGCATTTAACCTACATAAAAATACATGATCAACATATGTTTTAT
GCTGATTACAACTAAATCAAACGTAATGAAATTAATTTATAAAAGCGATTTAAATATGTCAATATTTTAA
GTTAAAATCACTTGAAACCTACTATAAATGAACTTAAATTTAAAAAATCTCCTTTAATTCCAATGCAGCA
CTGTTGTTTTTTCAGCTGAGGACCCCCGGTGCAGATGGTTGGCCCCCGGCCCGCTATTCTAAGGAAGCCT
TTCTTAATTTTAGGGCGGCGCTGCATGCGCTCAGATCAGATTCACGGGTGGAGAGGGTTATTTTCTCTTT
TTTATTTTTTCTTGCCTGCTCATATTTGGGCCTGTGTGAACCCCAGGCTCCGCCTCGGCCCCCAGGAGCC
GCTCTTATTTAAAGGGGATCCTCGCCTTCAGTCTTCGTCCCAGTGGAAGCATCAGTCTTGTGATAACAAC
TTGGTGAGTCCTACAGACCAGCGCTCGACTCTAGGCTTTAAATGCATTGATTTCTCTGGATTAGCTACCG
GGAGAGTTTTAACTTTGCTTATTAGTCTTGTGCTTGAACTGCTAGGTTTAAAGAGGGTTTTCTCTAATGC
ATGCATGAAGCGACAGCTGAAAACCAGAAATAGAGCGTTTGTCCTCCTGTTAAACTCTAGCCTTTCTTTG
GCATTTGTCAGTCCGAGTCTTCAGCTGCCGGCAGGAGATTGGGTTTCAGTAACACTTGCTGAGCACAAAC
TACACGTGCTTCCTTCAGATTTAATTCATTATTAATCATTCTAGATTTAAATGATCTTCTTACTCATTGC
TGATTATTTTAGCCTTGCGGAGCAGATTAAATGAGCACGTGTTTATTAAGATTGATTTAAATATAATTAA
TATTTCACCACTGTAGTTTTAAAATTGCCTTCTAAGTCATGGTTGATTTTTAATAGGTATCGGCTCTAAT
TAGATTACTATTTTGGTTTTTAAATGTTATTTCTATTTCATTTGTAGGCTCGTTTTTAATGTGATTTTAT
TAGATTCTAGTTTTAAAATCATCTTTTAGCCTTACTGAGCAGACTGAATGAACATGTTTCATTAAGATTA
ACTTCATTATAGTTAATTATTTAATCATTCTAGTGGATTATAAATCAGCTCTATTTAAATTGATTGTCGT
GTTTATTTCTATTTGATTTTTGATTATTTTTTAAGGTCGTTTTTATGTGATTTTTCCCCGATTCTAATTT
TAAACTAATTGTTTGATTTTTATATGATTCGACTCTTTTTAAATGAATTGTTTTGCTTTTTTTATTGAGC
ATATATATATATTATACAATTTCAATCAACAATTGTTGTGCTTTTTAAATGTTGTTTCTATTTCATTTCT
AGGGTCGATTTTATTCGATTCTAGTTTTAAAATCGTGATTTCTAACTCCTAACCTTACTGAGCAGACTGA
ATGAACATGTTTCATCAAGATTAACTTCATTATAGTTAATTATTGAATCGGGCTAGTGGTTTATAAATCA
GCTCTATTATAAATTAATTGTCATCATTATTTCTATTTAATTTTTATTATTTTTTTAGGATTATTTTTAA
GGGATTTTTTTCACGTTCTAGTTTTAAACTCAATGCTCATTACTGCTCACCCTTGCTGAGCAGTCTTTCG
TTAAGATTAAATTAATTAATAACCCATTCTAGTTTTAAAACAGTGTCTTAAGGCATAGCTGATATTTTAC
AAGTTTACTATTTAATATATCTCCATTTCTTTTTTTAGGGTCGATTTCATCTGATTTGATTAATTTTTAT
TATCTTCACTAAGCTTTTTGTTCTAGGTTTTATTCTCAGTATTATTACTGTTATATTTGAACTGAATTTC
TCCTCATAGTTTATTCATTTTATTTATTTATTTTTTGTTTATTCGCTATTTTGTATTTTAGTTTTTAATT
AGAAATTTTATTAGAATCGTTTTGAACTAGTTTTTATGCACTCTAACATTAATATTAAATCATAACTATT
ATTTTTATTATAATTTATTTGTGTTTATCTTTTTGTGTAGCTTTCATGTGTTTTTATTTTAGTTTTATTA
TGTTTGCATTGAATTTTTTGGACTAGTTTATATAACGATATACAGAAAAGCCATGACAACAAATGTTTTT
ATAATACCTATTAAGTATAAGCTAATCAGATTTCCACTATTCTGTTCAAAGTTAACATTATTAGCCATTC
TGATGGATCATTTGACATTTGTCATATGTCTTTATGAACACTGCTCTTTCAGATGCCACTTTTAAAGCTG
TTTTTTACAGTAAATGAACGTTTATTATTATGACATTATTTCCTAAGGCCTCTAGAGTACAGCAGGATGT
GGCGTGTGCATTACTGTGTAATTATGCTGACTGTAAATGTGCATTTATAGACTGTCAGCATGTCTGACTG
TGCGCTGTTGTGATTTGTCCTGCACAGACCAAGGCAAGTTTGTACAAAAAAGCAGGCTGCCACCATGGTG
AGCGAGCTGATTAAGGAGAACATGCACATGAAGCTGTACATGGAGGGCACCGTGAACAACCACCACTTCA
AGTGCACATCCGAGGGCGAAGGCAAGCCCTACGAGGGCACCCAGACCATGAGAATCAAGGCGGTCGAGGG
CGGCCCTCTCCCCTTCGCCTTCGACATCCTGGCTACCAGCTTCATGTACGGCAGCAAAACCTTCATCAAC
CACACCCAGGGCATCCCCGACTTCTTTAAGCAGTCCTTCCCCGAGGGCTTCACATGGGAGAGAGTCACCA
CATACGAAGACGGGGGCGTGCTGACCGCTACCCAGGACACCAGCCTCCAGGACGGCTGCCTCATCTACAA
CGTCAAGATCAGAGGGGTGAACTTCCCATCCAACGGCCCTGTGATGCAGAAGAAAACACTCGGCTGGGAG
GCCTCCACCGAGACCCTGTACCCCGCTGACGGCGGCCTGGAAGGCAGAGCCGACATGGCCCTGAAGCTCG
TGGGCGGGGGCCACCTGATCTGCAACTTGAAGACCACATACAGATCCAAGAAACCCGCTAAGAACCTCAA
GATGCCCGGCGTCTACTATGTGGACAGAAGACTGGAAAGAATCAAGGAGGCCGACAAAGAGACCTACGTC
GAGCAGCACGAGGTGGCTGTGGCCAGATACTGCGACCTCCCTAGCAAACTGGGGCACAGAGACCCAGCTT
TCTTGTACAAAGTGGCTAATCCCGAATATGACTATTTATTCAAGCTGCTCTTGATTGGTGACTCTGGTGT
TGGAAAGTCTTGCCTTCTTCTCAGATTTGCAGATGACACATACGCAGAAAGCTACATTAGCACTATCGGT
GTGGACTTTAAAATAAGAACTATAGAATTAGACGGAAAGACCATCAAACTTCAGATCTGGGATACAGCAG
GGCAGGAGAGGTTTCGCACAATCACATCCAGCTACTACAGAGGAGCACATGGAATTATTGTAGTCTATGA
TGTTGCAGATCAGGAATCTTTCAATAATGTAAAACAGTGGCTACAGGAGATTGACCGCTACGCCAGTGAA
AATGTTAACAAGTTATTGGTTGGCAACAAGTGTGACTTAACAACAAAAAAAGTGGTGGACTACACAACGG
CAAAGGAATTTGCAGATTCCCTTGGCACTCCTTTCTTGGAAACTAGCGCTAAGAACGCCACAAATGTGGA
GCAGGCCTTCATGACCATGGCTGCCGAGATCAAGAAGAGGATGGGCCCTGGAGCCACAGCCGGCGGCTCT
GAAAAAACCATGAAGATCGAAAGCACTCCAGTGAAGCCTGCGCCTGGAGGCTGCTGCTGACAACTTTATT
ATACATAGTTGATAATTCACTGGCCGTCGTTTTACGGTACCATCGATGATGATCCAGACATGATAAGATA
CATTGATGAGTTTGGACAAACCACAACTAGAATGCAGTGAAAAAAATGCTTTATTTGTGAAATTTGTGAT
GCTATTGCTTTATTTGTAACCATTATAAGCTGCAATAAACAAGTTAACAACAACAATTGCATTCATTTTA
TGTTTCAGGTTCAGGGGGAGGTGTGGGAGGTTTTTTAAAGCAAGTAAAACCTCTACAAATGTGGTATGGC
TGATTATGATCCTCTAGATCAGATCTGCGAAGATACGGCCACGGGTGCTCTTGATCCTGTGGCTGATTTT
GGACTGTGCTGCTCGCAGCTGCTGATGAATCACATACTTCCTCCATTTTCTTCCACTGATTGACTGTTAT
AATTTCCCTAATTTCCAGGTCAAGGTGCTGTGCATTGTGGTAATAGATGTGACATGACGTCACTTCCAAA
GGACCAATGAACATGTCTGACCAATTTCATATAATGTGAAAACGATTTTCATAGGCAGAATAAATAACAT
TTAAATTAAACTGGGCATCAGCGCAATTCAATTGGTTTGGTAATAGCAAGGGAAAATAGAATGAAGTGAT
CTCCAAAAAATAAGTACTTTTTGACTGTAAATAAAATTGTAAGGAGTAAAAAGTACTTTTTTTTCTAAAA
AAATGTAATTAAGTAAAAGTAAAAGTATTGATTTTTAATTGTACTCAAGTAAAGTAAAAATCCCCAAAAA
TAATACTTAAGTACAGTAATCAAGTAAAATTACTCAAGTACTTTACACCTCTGGTTCTTGACCCCCTACC
TTCAGCAAGCCCAGCAGATCCACTAGTTCTAGAGCGGCCGCCACCGCGGTGGAGCTCCAGCTTTTGTTCC
CTTTAGTGAGGGTTAATTGCGCGCTTGGCGTAATCATGGTCATAGCTGTTTCCTGTGTGAAATTGTTATC
CGCTCACAATTCCACACAACATACGAGCCGGAAGCATAAAGTGTAAAGCCTGGGGTGCCTAATGAGTGAG
CTAACTCACATTAATTGCGTTGCGCTCACTGCCCGCTTTCCAGTCGGGAAACCTGTCGTGCCAGCTGCAT
TAATGAATCGGCCAACGCGCGGGGAGAGGCGGTTTGCGTATTGGGCGCTCTTCCGCTTCCTCGCTCACTG
ACTCGCTGCGCTCGGTCGTTCGGCTGCGGCGAGCGGTATCAGCTCACTCAAAGGCGGTAATACGGTTATC
CACAGAATCAGGGGATAACGCAGGAAAGAACATGTGAGCAAAAGGCCAGCAAAAGGCCAGGAACCGTAAA
AAGGCCGCGTTGCTGGCGTTTTTCCATAGGCTCCGCCCCCCTGACGAGCATCACAAAAATCGACGCTCAA
GTCAGAGGTGGCGAAACCCGACAGGACTATAAAGATACCAGGCGTTTCCCCCTGGAAGCTCCCTCGTGCG
CTCTCCTGTTCCGACCCTGCCGCTTACCGGATACCTGTCCGCCTTTCTCCCTTCGGGAAGCGTGGCGCTT
TCTCATAGCTCACGCTGTAGGTATCTCAGTTCGGTGTAGGTCGTTCGCTCCAAGCTGGGCTGTGTGCACG
AACCCCCCGTTCAGCCCGACCGCTGCGCCTTATCCGGTAACTATCGTCTTGAGTCCAACCCGGTAAGACA
CGACTTATCGCCACTGGCAGCAGCCACTGGTAACAGGATTAGCAGAGCGAGGTATGTAGGCGGTGCTACA
GAGTTCTTGAAGTGGTGGCCTAACTACGGCTACACTAGAAGGACAGTATTTGGTATCTGCGCTCTGCTGA
AGCCAGTTACCTTCGGAAAAAGAGTTGGTAGCTCTTGATCCGGCAAACAAACCACCGCTGGTAGCGGTGG
TTTTTTTGTTTGCAAGCAGCAGATTACGCGCAGAAAAAAAGGATCTCAAGAAGATCCTTTGATCTTTTCT
ACGGGGTCTGACGCTCAGTGGAACGAAAACTCACGTTAAGGGATTTTGGTCATGAGATTATCAAAAAGGA
TCTTCACCTAGATCCTTTTAAATTAAAAATGAAGTTTTAAATCAATCTAAAGTATATATGAGTAAACTTG
GTCTGACAGTTACCAATGCTTAATCAGTGAGGCACCTATCTCAGCGATCTGTCTATTTCGTTCATCCATA
GTTGCCTGACTCCCCGTCGTGTAGATAACTACGATACGGGAGGGCTTACCATCTGGCCCCAGTGCTGCAA
TGATACCGCGAGACCCACGCTCACCGGCTCCAGATTTATCAGCAATAAACCAGCCAGCCGGAAGGGCCGA
GCGCAGAAGTGGTCCTGCAACTTTATCCGCCTCCATCCAGTCTATTAATTGTTGCCGGGAAGCTAGAGTA
AGTAGTTCGCCAGTTAATAGTTTGCGCAACGTTGTTGCCATTGCTACAGGCATCGTGGTGTCACGCTCGT
CGTTTGGTATGGCTTCATTCAGCTCCGGTTCCCAACGATCAAGGCGAGTTACATGATCCCCCATGTTGTG
CAAAAAAGCGGTTAGCTCCTTCGGTCCTCCGATCGTTGTCAGAAGTAAGTTGGCCGCAGTGTTATCACTC
ATGGTTATGGCAGCACTGCATAATTCTCTTACTGTCATGCCATCCGTAAGATGCTTTTCTGTGACTGGTG
AGTACTCAACCAAGTCATTCTGAGAATAGTGTATGCGGCGACCGAGTTGCTCTTGCCCGGCGTCAATACG
GGATAATACCGCGCCACATAGCAGAACTTTAAAAGTGCTCATCATTGGAAAACGTTCTTCGGGGCGAAAA
CTCTCAAGGATCTTACCGCTGTTGAGATCCAGTTCGATGTAACCCACTCGTGCACCCAACTGATCTTCAG
CATCTTTTACTTTCACCAGCGTTTCTGGGTGAGCAAAAACAGGAAGGCAAAATGCCGCAAAAAAGGGAAT
AAGGGCGACACGGAAATGTTGAATACTCATACTCTTCCTTTTTCAATATTATTGAAGCATTTATCAGGGT
TATTGTCTCATGAGCGGATACATATTTGAATGTATTTAGAAAAATAAACAAATAGGGGTTCCGCGCACAT
TTCCCCGAAAAGTG
