Features (pLannotate 1.2.2; 21 found; start..end, strand, type, name):
      2..22      +  protein_bind   attB1: mutant version of attB; core recombination site for the Gateway® BP reaction BP Clonase™
     32..727     +  CDS            mKate2: mKate2 is a basic (constitutively fluorescent) red fluorescent protein published in 2009, derived from Entacmaea quadricolor. It is reported to be a rapidly-maturing monomer with moderate acid sensitivity.
    732..752     -  protein_bind   attB2: mutant version of attB; core recombination site for the Gateway® BP reaction BP Clonase™
    755..1354    +  CDS            RAB1A: RAB1A_CANLF - Also known as RAB1. Experimental evidence at protein level: Swiss-Prot protein existence level 1. The small GTPases Rab are key regulators of intracellular membrane trafficking, from the formation of transport vesicles to their fusion with membranes (PubMed:1429835). Rabs cycle between an inactive GDP-bound form and an active GTP-bound form that is able to recruit to membranes different sets of downstream effectors directly responsible for vesicle formation, movement, tethering and fusion (PubMed:1429835). RAB1A regulates vesicular protein transport from the endoplasmic reticulum
   1358..1378    -  protein_bind   attB3: mutant version of attB; core recombination site for the Gateway® BP reaction BP Clonase™
   1382..1402    +  CDS            lacZα (fragment): LacZα fragment of β-galactosidase; lacZ fragment
   1418..1552    -  polyA_signal   SV40 poly(A) signal: SV40 polyadenylation signal
   1575..1658    -  CDS            large T antigen (fragment): large T antigen from SV40 (simian virus 40)
   2224..2264    -  misc_feature   MCS (fragment): pBluescript multiple cloning site
   2277..2295    -  promoter       T3 promoter: promoter for bacteriophage T3 RNA polymerase
   2340..2356    -  protein_bind   lac operator: The lac repressor binds to the lac operator to inhibit transcription in E. coli. This inhibition can be relieved by adding lactose or isopropyl-β-D-thiogalactopyranoside (IPTG). lac repressor encoded by lacI
   2364..2394    -  promoter       lac promoter: promoter for the E. coli lac operon
   2409..2430    -  protein_bind   CAP binding site: CAP binding activates transcription in the presence of cAMP. E. coli catabolite activator protein
   2443..2535    -  CDS            lacI (fragment): lac repressor; lacI; The lac repressor binds to the lac operator to inhibit transcription in E. coli. This inhibition can be relieved by adding lactose or isopropyl-β-D-thiogalactopyranoside (IPTG).
   2718..3306    -  rep_origin     ori: high-copy-number ColE1/pMB1/pBR322/pUC origin of replication
   3477..4337    -  CDS            AmpR: β-lactamase; bla; confers resistance to ampicillin, carbenicillin, and related antibiotics
   4338..4442    -  promoter       AmpR promoter: bla
   4468..4689    -  rep_origin     M13 ori (fragment) (sequence partly withheld): M13 bacteriophage origin of replication; arrow indicates direction of (+) strand synthesis
   4689..4976    +  CDS            tyr (fragment) (sequence partly withheld): TYRO_ORYLA - Also known as tyro. Experimental evidence at transcript level: Swiss-Prot protein existence level 2. This is a copper-containing oxidase that functions in the formation of pigments such as melanins and other polyphenolic compounds. From Oryzias latipes (Japanese rice fish) (Japanese killifish).
   5558..5578    +  protein_bind   attB4: mutant version of attB; core recombination site for the Gateway® BP reaction BP Clonase™
   6479..6495    -  promoter       copia promoter (fragment): strong promoter from the Drosophila transposable element copia (Sinclair et al., 1986)
>Addgene plasmid #109606 | actc1b-mKate2-rab1ab | addgene full sequence | sequence record 220551 | Addgene NGS Result
GCAAGTTTGTACAAAAAAGCAGGCTGCCACCATGGTGAGCGAGCTGATTAAGGAGAACATGCACATGAAG
CTGTACATGGAGGGCACCGTGAACAACCACCACTTCAAGTGCACATCCGAGGGCGAAGGCAAGCCCTACG
AGGGCACCCAGACCATGAGAATCAAGGCGGTCGAGGGCGGCCCTCTCCCCTTCGCCTTCGACATCCTGGC
TACCAGCTTCATGTACGGCAGCAAAACCTTCATCAACCACACCCAGGGCATCCCCGACTTCTTTAAGCAG
TCCTTCCCCGAGGGCTTCACATGGGAGAGAGTCACCACATACGAAGACGGGGGCGTGCTGACCGCTACCC
AGGACACCAGCCTCCAGGACGGCTGCCTCATCTACAACGTCAAGATCAGAGGGGTGAACTTCCCATCCAA
CGGCCCTGTGATGCAGAAGAAAACACTCGGCTGGGAGGCCTCCACCGAGACCCTGTACCCCGCTGACGGC
GGCCTGGAAGGCAGAGCCGACATGGCCCTGAAGCTCGTGGGCGGGGGCCACCTGATCTGCAACTTGAAGA
CCACATACAGATCCAAGAAACCCGCTAAGAACCTCAAGATGCCCGGCGTCTACTATGTGGACAGAAGACT
GGAAAGAATCAAGGAGGCCGACAAAGAGACCTACGTCGAGCAGCACGAGGTGGCTGTGGCCAGATACTGC
GACCTCCCTAGCAAACTGGGGCACAGAGACCCAGCTTTCTTGTACAAAGTGGCTAATCCCGAATATGACT
ATTTATTCAAGCTGCTCTTGATTGGTGACTCTGGTGTTGGAAAGTCTTGCCTTCTTCTCAGATTTGCAGA
TGACACATACGCAGAAAGCTACATTAGCACTATCGGTGTGGACTTTAAAATAAGAACTATAGAATTAGAC
GGAAAGACCATCAAACTTCAGATCTGGGATACAGCAGGGCAGGAGAGGTTTCGCACAATCACATCCAGCT
ACTACAGAGGAGCACATGGAATTATTGTAGTCTATGATGTTGCAGATCAGGAATCTTTCAATAATGTAAA
ACAGTGGCTACAGGAGATTGACCGCTACGCCAGTGAAAATGTTAACAAGTTATTGGTTGGCAACAAGTGT
GACTTAACAACAAAAAAAGTGGTGGACTACACAACGGCAAAGGAATTTGCAGATTCCCTTGGCACTCCTT
TCTTGGAAACTAGCGCTAAGAACGCCACAAATGTGGAGCAGGCCTTCATGACCATGGCTGCCGAGATCAA
GAAGAGGATGGGCCCTGGAGCCACAGCCGGCGGCTCTGAAAAAACCATGAAGATCGAAAGCACTCCAGTG
AAGCCTGCGCCTGGAGGCTGCTGCTGACAACTTTATTATACATAGTTGATAATTCACTGGCCGTCGTTTT
ACGGTACCATCGATGATGATCCAGACATGATAAGATACATTGATGAGTTTGGACAAACCACAACTAGAAT
GCAGTGAAAAAAATGCTTTATTTGTGAAATTTGTGATGCTATTGCTTTATTTGTAACCATTATAAGCTGC
AATAAACAAGTTAACAACAACAATTGCATTCATTTTATGTTTCAGGTTCAGGGGGAGGTGTGGGAGGTTT
TTTAAAGCAAGTAAAACCTCTACAAATGTGGTATGGCTGATTATGATCCTCTAGATCAGATCTGCGAAGA
TACGGCCACGGGTGCTCTTGATCCTGTGGCTGATTTTGGACTGTGCTGCTCGCAGCTGCTGATGAATCAC
ATACTTCCTCCATTTTCTTCCACTGATTGACTGTTATAATTTCCCTAATTTCCAGGTCAAGGTGCTGTGC
ATTGTGGTAATAGATGTGACATGACGTCACTTCCAAAGGACCAATGAACATGTCTGACCAATTTCATATA
ATGTGAAAACGATTTTCATAGGCAGAATAAATAACATTTAAATTAAACTGGGCATCAGCGCAATTCAATT
GGTTTGGTAATAGCAAGGGAAAATAGAATGAAGTGATCTCCAAAAAATAAGTACTTTTTGACTGTAAATA
AAATTGTAAGGAGTAAAAAGTACTTTTTTTTCTAAAAAAATGTAATTAAGTAAAAGTAAAAGTATTGATT
TTTAATTGTACTCAAGTAAAGTAAAAATCCCCAAAAATAATACTTAAGTACAGTAATCAAGTAAAATTAC
TCAAGTACTTTACACCTCTGGTTCTTGACCCCCTACCTTCAGCAAGCCCAGCAGATCCACTAGTTCTAGA
GCGGCCGCCACCGCGGTGGAGCTCCAGCTTTTGTTCCCTTTAGTGAGGGTTAATTGCGCGCTTGGCGTAA
TCATGGTCATAGCTGTTTCCTGTGTGAAATTGTTATCCGCTCACAATTCCACACAACATACGAGCCGGAA
GCATAAAGTGTAAAGCCTGGGGTGCCTAATGAGTGAGCTAACTCACATTAATTGCGTTGCGCTCACTGCC
CGCTTTCCAGTCGGGAAACCTGTCGTGCCAGCTGCATTAATGAATCGGCCAACGCGCGGGGAGAGGCGGT
TTGCGTATTGGGCGCTCTTCCGCTTCCTCGCTCACTGACTCGCTGCGCTCGGTCGTTCGGCTGCGGCGAG
CGGTATCAGCTCACTCAAAGGCGGTAATACGGTTATCCACAGAATCAGGGGATAACGCAGGAAAGAACAT
GTGAGCAAAAGGCCAGCAAAAGGCCAGGAACCGTAAAAAGGCCGCGTTGCTGGCGTTTTTCCATAGGCTC
CGCCCCCCTGACGAGCATCACAAAAATCGACGCTCAAGTCAGAGGTGGCGAAACCCGACAGGACTATAAA
GATACCAGGCGTTTCCCCCTGGAAGCTCCCTCGTGCGCTCTCCTGTTCCGACCCTGCCGCTTACCGGATA
CCTGTCCGCCTTTCTCCCTTCGGGAAGCGTGGCGCTTTCTCATAGCTCACGCTGTAGGTATCTCAGTTCG
GTGTAGGTCGTTCGCTCCAAGCTGGGCTGTGTGCACGAACCCCCCGTTCAGCCCGACCGCTGCGCCTTAT
CCGGTAACTATCGTCTTGAGTCCAACCCGGTAAGACACGACTTATCGCCACTGGCAGCAGCCACTGGTAA
CAGGATTAGCAGAGCGAGGTATGTAGGCGGTGCTACAGAGTTCTTGAAGTGGTGGCCTAACTACGGCTAC
ACTAGAAGAACAGTATTTGGTATCTGCGCTCTGCTGAAGCCAGTTACCTTCGGAAAAAGAGTTGGTAGCT
CTTGATCCGGCAAACAAACCACCGCTGGTAGCGGTGGTTTTTTTGTTTGCAAGCAGCAGATTACGCGCAG
AAAAAAAGGATCTCAAGAAGATCCTTTGATCTTTTCTACGGGGTCTGACGCTCAGTGGAACGAAAACTCA
CGTTAAGGCATTTTGGTCATGAGATTATCAAAAAGGATCTTCACCTAGATCCTTTTAAATTAAAAATGAA
GTTTTAAATCAATCTAAAGTATATATGAGTAAACTTGGTCTGACAGTTACCAATGCTTAATCAGTGAGGC
ACCTATCTCAGCGATCTGTCTATTTCGTTCATCCATAGTTGCCTGACTCCCCGTCGTGTAGATAACTACG
ATACGGGAGGGCTTACCATCTGGCCCCAGTGCTGCAATGATACCGCGAGACCCACGCTCACCGGCTCCAG
ATTTATCAGCAATAAACCAGCCAGCCGGAAGGGCCGAGCGCAGAAGTGGTCCTGCAACTTTATCCGCCTC
CATCCAGTCTATTAATTGTTGCCGGGAAGCTAGAGTAAGTAGTTCGCCAGTTAATAGTTTGCGCAACGTT
GTTGCCATTGCTACAGGCATCGTGGTGTCACGCTCGTCGTTTGGTATGGCTTCATTCAGCTCCGGTTCCC
AACGATCAAGGCGAGTTACATGATCCCCCATGTTGTGCAAAAAAGCGGTTAGCTCCTTCGGTCCTCCGAT
CGTTGTCAGAAGTAAGTTGGCCGCAGTGTTATCACTCATGGTTATGGCAGCACTGCATAATTCTCTTACT
GTCATGCCATCCGTAAGATGCTTTTCTGTGACTGGTGAGTACTCAACCAAGTCATTCTGAGAATAGTGTA
TGCGGCGACCGAGTTGCTCTTGCCCGGCGTCAATACGGGATAATACCGCGCCACATAGCAGAACTTTAAA
AGTGCTCATCATTGGAAAACGTTCTTCGGGGCGAAAACTCTCAAGGATCTTACCGCTGTTGAGATCCAGT
TCGATGTAACCCACTCGTGCACCCAACTGATCTTCAGCATCTTTTACTTTCACCAGCGTTTCTGGGTGAG
CAAAAACAGGAAGGCAAAATGCCGCAAAAAAGGGAATAAGGGCGACACGGAAATGTTGAATACTCATACT
CTTCCTTTTTCAATATTATTGAAGCATTTATCAGGGTTATTGTCTCATGAGCGGATACATATTTGAATGT
ATTTAGAAAAATAAACAAATAGGGGTTCCGCGCACATTTCCCCGAAAAGTGCCACCTAAATTGTAAGCGT
TAATATTTTGTTAAAATTCGCGTTAAATTTTTGTTAAATCAGCTCATTTTTTAACCAATAGGCCGAAATC
GGCAAAATCCCTTATAAATCAAAAGAATAGACCGAGATAGGGT
[37 nt withheld, positions 4594-4630]
AAAGAACGTGGACTCCAACGTCAAAGG
[32 nt withheld, positions 4658-4689]
GCTGGCTAAGAACTCATCAGCCTCCCCGGTCCATCTACCCACGTACCAATGCACCAATTGGCCACAATGA
CGGCTACTACATGGTGCCATTCCTTCCTCTTTATAGGAATGGAGACTACCTCCTGTCCAACAATGCTCTT
GGATACGAGTACGCCTACCTGTTGGACCCAGGTCATTGCACAACACCAGAAATGCCCTCTGATCTGCAAA
AGACGTGAATATCTGTTCAGACACCCATATCCACTCTGTTCCACACAGGTCAGAGGTTTGTCCAGGAGTT
CTTGACAGAGGTGTAAAAAGTACTCAAAAATTTTACTCAAGTGAAAGTACAAGTACTTAGGGAAAATTTT
ACTCAATTAAAAGTAAAAGTATCTGGCTAGAATCTTACTTGAGTAAAAGTAAAAAAGTACTCCATTAAAA
TTGTACTTGAGTATTAAGGAAGTAAAAGTAAAAGCAAGAAAGAAAACTAGAGATTCTTGTTTAAGCTTTT
AATCTCAAAAAACATTAAATGAAATGCATACAAGGTTTTATCCTGCTTTAGAACTGTTTGTATTTAATTA
TCAAACTATAAGACAGACAATCTAATGCCAGTACACGCTACTCAAAGTTGTAAAACCTCAGATTTAACTT
CAGTAGAAGCTGATTCTCAAAATTGTTAGTGTCAAGCCTAGCTCTTTTGGGGCTGAAAAGCAATCCTGCA
GTGCTGAAAAGCCTCTCACAGGCAGCCGATGCGGGAAGAGGTGTATTAGTCTTGATAGAGAGGCTGCAAA
TAGCAGGAAACGTGAGCAGAGACTCCCTGGTGTCTGAAACACAGGCCAGATGGGCCCTCGAGCAGGAAAC
AGCTATGACCATGATTACGCCAAGCTATCAACTTTGTATAGAAAAGTTGGCACGCGCAGATTCCGTGTGG
GCCTGGTAATATCTTACCATTTTAAGCTATTTTAAGATTAGGGAAAAAAATTAAATAAAACTACTTTAAA
ATTACTTTCCTTAAAAAGCAACATATTTATTTAGTTTTTGTTTAACTGGCTCAAGATTGTAATATTTTAC
TTTTACATGTTTTTTTAAGTACCTAAATGTGTTCAAAAGTAAAGTATGTTATTGTTTTTTTTTTTTAATG
TTAGCTAAGCTTTAAATTGTAATATATTACTTTTAAAAGTGACTTTTTAAAAATGTAAATAAAAAAGTAA
CTATAAATGTGTAATGCATGTTATTTCTGTGGGTTTTTAATTTTCATCTCAACTGGGCTTACAATTTTAA
CATAATAAAAATCAAATCAAATCAAATCAGGCCCTTATTTGTCACATACACTCTTGTATACTGAAATAAA
CTAAATGTTGAGAAAAATTTAAATACACCAAAATAACGCATACCTTTTTTGTAATTACCTAAGTAAAACA
TTTAGTTCCTTTTTTAAGTGACTCAAGATTGTAATCTATTAATTGTAAAAGATAAAACTAGTGATCAATC
TGACGTGCTTCTATGCAGCCTGTGAGATTAATTGTGATGTTTAATTATTAAACAATTTAAATGGATCAAA
CATTTCACATGTGCTTATTGTGTCCAACAAAACCAGCAGAAGCACTTAAAAATATTGCATGACAACATGA
GTTTTTAATGTAAATTATATATACTTCCTAAACGAAGTTAATCATATTTCTAAAATAATAATGTCATTGA
AATATTTAAATAAATGATAAGCTTTAGTTGATTCAACATAAAATTGAAAGCAATAAGGACTTTTTTTTTT
TACAGCGGTGAAGCAAAAGCATGTAATAATCATATAATATAATAAATAAATAAATAAATAATGGCTCTTG
GTGCAAATATGAACACTTTAAATAAATATAGAATAAATATGATCAATAAGTCATAACGATGTGTTTTATG
TTGATTATAATTTAAACATGTTTCTAACGCAAGTTTTAAAAACTGTTTTAAAGTATTATTTTAAGTTATA
AGATCAATTTGACTCAACATTTTGTAGTGAAAATATGTTGTGTAAAATTAATATAATATACACTATAAAA
ATGCAGGGTTCCACACAATACATTAATGTTGTCCCAACACAAATCGATTAAGTTAACAAATATATGTGGA
TTGAACATAAAAAATTAAGTTGTCCCAATGAAATCTCAAGAATTGTGTTGTTTCAGCTCATTTTAAATAA
GTAGTTTTAACAAGTAAAAAATAACATATTTTTGAGTGTGTATATATATATATTACAAAATATAATAATA
TAAAATGTAAAAGATATAAACCATGCTACATATATTTAAGAGCTATTTTGCACATTACTTTTTTGCAAGC
CATTTTAGTGTTTTTTTTACAAATATATATTAGCTAAATATACAATATCTTAAATATACAATTAATCAGA
CATGCAATTAATGCATTTAACCTACATAAAAATACATGATCAACATATGTTTTATGCTGATTACAACTAA
ATCAAACGTAATGAAATTAATTTATAAAAGCGATTTAAATATGTCAATATTTTAAGTTAAAATCACTTGA
AACCTACTATAAATGAACTTAAATTAAAAAAATCTCCTTTAATTCCAATGCAACAGTGTTGTTTTTTCAG
CTGAGGACCCCCGGTGCAGATGGTTGGCCCCCGGCCCGCTATTCTAAGGAAGCCTTTCTTAATTTTAGGG
CGGCGCTGCATGCGCTCAGATCAGATTCACGGGTGGAGAGGGTTATTTTCTCTTTTTTATTTTTTCTTGC
CTGCTCATATTTGGGCCTGTGTGAACCCCAGGCTCCGCCTCGGCCCCCAGGAGCCGCTCTTATTTAAAGG
GGATCCTCGCCTTCAGTCTTCGTCCCAGTGGAAGCATCAGTCTTGTGATAACAACTTGGTGAGTCCTACA
GACCAGCGCTCGACTCTAGGCTTTAAATGCATTGATTTCTCTGGATTAGCTACCGGGAGAGTTTTAACTT
TGCTTATTAGTCTTGTGCTCGAACTGCTAGGTTTAAAGAGTGTTTTCTCTAATGCATGCATGAAGCGACA
GCTGAAAACCAGAAATAGAGCGTTTGTCCTCCTGTTAAACTCTAGCCTTTCTTTGGCATTTGTCAGTCCG
AGTCTTCAGCTGCCGGCAGGAGATTGGGTTTCAGTAACACTTGCTGAGCACAAACTACACGTGCTTTCTT
CAGATTTAATTCATTATTAATCATTCTAGATTTAAATGATGTTCTTACTCATTGCTGATTATTTTAGCCT
TGCGGAGCAGATTAAATGAGCACGTGTTTCATTAAGATTGATTTAAATATAATTAATATTTCACCACTGT
AGTTTTAAAATTGCCTTCTAAGTCATGGTTGATTTTTAATAGGTATCGGCTCTAATTAGATTACTATTTT
GGTTTTTAAATGTTATTTCTATTTCATTTGTAGGCTCGTTTTTAATGTGATTTTATTAGATTCTAGTTTT
AAAATCATCTCTTAGCCTTAATGAGCAGACTGAATGAACATGTTTCATTAAGATTAACTTCATTATAATG
AATTATTTAATCATTCTAGTGGGTTATAAATCAGCTCTATTTAAATTAATTGTCGTGTTTATTTCTATTT
AATTTTTGATTATTTTTTCAGGGTCGTTTTTATGTGATTTTTTCCCGTTTCTAATTTTAAACTAATTGTT
TGATTTTTATATGATTCGACTCTTTTTAAATGAATTGTTTTGCTTTTTTTATTGAGCATATATATATTAT
ACAATTTCAATCAACAATTGTTGTGCTTTTTAAATGTTGTTTCTATTTCATTTCTAGGGTCGATTTTATT
CGATTCTAGTTTTAAAATCGTGATTTTTAACTTCTAACCTTACTGAGCAGACTGAATGAACATGTTTCAT
CAAGATTAACTTCATTATAGTTAATTATTGAATCGTGCTAGTGGTTTATAAATCAGCTCTATTTAAATTA
ATCATCATCATTATTTCTATTTAATTTTTATTATTTCTTTAGGATTATTTTTATGTGATTTTTTTCACGT
TCTAGTTTTAAACTCAATGCTCATTACTGCTCACCCTTGCTGAGCAGTCTTTCGTTAAGATTAAATTAAT
TAATAACCATTCTAGTTTTAAAACAGTGTCTTAAGGCATAGCTGATATTTTACAAGTTTACTATTTAATA
TATCTCCTTTCTTTTTTTAGGGTCGATTTCATCTGATTTGATTAATTTTTATTATCTTCACTAAGCTTTT
TGTTCTAGGTTTTATTCTCAGTATTATTACTGTTATATTTGAACTGAATTTCTCCTCATAGTTTATTCAT
TTTATTTATTTATTTTTTGTTTATTCGCTATTTTGTATTTTAGTTTTTAATTAGAAATTTTATTAGAATC
GTTTTGAACTAGTTTTTATGCACTCTAACATTAATATTAAATCATAACTATTATTTTTATTATAATTTAT
TTGTGTTTATCTTTTTGTGTAGCTTTCATGTGTTTTTATTTTAGTTTTATTATGTTTGCATTGAATTTTT
TGGACTAGTTTATATAACGATATACAGAAAAGCCATGACAACAAATGTTTTTATAATACCTATTAAGTAT
AAGCTAATCAGATTTCCACTATTCTGTTCAAAGTTAACATTATTAGCCATTCTGATGGATCATTTGACAT
TTGTCATATGTCTTTATGAACACTGCTCTTTCAGATGCCACTTTTAAAGCTGTTTTTTACAGTAAATGAA
CGTTTATTATTATGACATTATTTCCTAAGGCCTCTAGAGTACAGCAGGATGTGGCGTGTGCATTACCGTG
TAATTATGCTGACTGTAAATGTGCATTTATAGACTGTCAGCATGTCTGACTGTGCGCTGTTGTGATTGGT
CCTGCACAGACCAAG
